Addgene plasmid #120395: pAAV-U6-Scrambled-hSyn::mCherry.3xFLAG-WPRE
Purpose: pAAV plasmid expressing scrambled shRNA under the U6 promoter and mCherry.3xFLAG under the hSyn promoter
Depositing lab: Florian Freudenberg. Depositing organization: Goethe-Universitaet Frankfurt am Main. Publication: Knockdown of the ADHD Candidate Gene Diras2 in Murine Hippocampal Primary Cells. Grunewald L, Chiocchetti AG, Weber H, Scholz CJ, Schartner C, Freudenberg F, Reif A. J Atten Disord. 2019 Jan 9:1087054718822129. doi: 10.1177/1087054718822129. PubMed 30623719.
Backbone
  Vector backbone: pAAV
  Backbone size w/o insert (bp): 4000
  Total vector size (bp): 5718
  Vector type: AAV, RNAi
Growth in bacteria
  Bacterial resistance: Ampicillin, 100 μg/mL
  Growth temperature: 37°C
  Growth strain: NEB Stable
  Copy number: High Copy
Gene/Insert
  Gene/Insert name: Scrambled shRNA
  Insert size (bp): 53
  Promoter: U6
  Tag / fusion protein: mCherry.3XFLAG (C terminal on backbone)
  Cloning method: Restriction Enzyme; 5′ cloning site BspQI (destroyed during cloning); 3′ cloning site BspQI (destroyed during cloning)
  Sequencing primers: 5′ GCCAACTCCATCACTAGGGG; 3′ ATGCGCAATTTGGGGAATGG
Terms and licenses: Academic/Nonprofit Terms; Industry Terms: Not Available to Industry
Depositor comments: The original backbone was published in Candemir et al. Eur Neuropsychopharmacol. 2016 (PMID: 26861996)
How to cite: pAAV-U6-Scrambled-hSyn::mCherry.3xFLAG-WPRE was a gift from Florian Freudenberg (Addgene plasmid # 120395 ; http://n2t.net/addgene:120395 ; RRID:Addgene_120395)
