[The description below was written by a language model from this plasmid's Addgene catalogue record and pLannotate feature annotations shown in this document.]
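Description:
pAAV-U6-Scrambled-hSyn::mCherry.3xFLAG-WPRE is an adeno-associated virus transfer plasmid for RNA interference experiments, serving as the non-targeting control in a knockdown vector series. It is propagated in E. coli as a high-copy plasmid through a ColE1/pUC-type origin and selected with ampicillin via the β-lactamase gene; an f1 phage origin is also present in the backbone. The catalogue lists a total size of about 5.7 kb, which agrees closely with the sequenced record. The expression cassettes lie between AAV2 inverted terminal repeats, which are the cis elements needed for replication and packaging of the genome into AAV particles. The right-hand ITR is annotated in full, whereas the left one is detected only as two short fragments. This may reflect the difficulty of sequencing and annotating these structured repeats or a partial deletion; the record does not distinguish between the two.

Two independent transcription units sit within the ITRs. A U6 RNA polymerase III promoter (annotated as the mouse U6 snRNA promoter) drives a 53 bp scrambled shRNA, which was inserted at BspQI sites that were destroyed during cloning. The hairpin itself is not annotated in the feature table. Downstream, the human synapsin I promoter gives neuron-specific expression of mCherry fused at its C terminus to a 3xFLAG epitope, so transduced neurons can be identified by red fluorescence or anti-FLAG detection. A WPRE enhances expression of this transcript post-transcriptionally, and the human growth hormone polyadenylation signal terminates it. The associated publication concerns knockdown of the ADHD candidate gene Diras2 in murine hippocampal primary cells, where this construct would provide the scrambled-sequence comparison for gene-specific shRNA vectors.
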