Features (pLannotate 1.2.2; 17 found; start..end, strand, type, name):
     12..39      +  repeat_region  AAV2 ITR (fragment): inverted terminal repeat of adeno-associated virus serotype 2 inverted
     68..95      +  repeat_region  AAV2 ITR (fragment): inverted terminal repeat of adeno-associated virus serotype 2 inverted
    150..462     +  promoter       U6 promoter: RNA polymerase III promoter for mouse U6 snRNA (Das et al., 1988)
    550..997     +  promoter       hSyn promoter: human synapsin I promoter; confers neuron-specific expression (Kügler et al., 2003)
   1011..1028    +  misc_feature   MCS (fragment): pUC18/19 multiple cloning site
   1035..1742    +  CDS            mCherry: mCherry is a basic (constitutively fluorescent) red fluorescent protein published in 2004, derived from Discosoma sp.. It is reported to be a very rapidly-maturing monomer with low acid sensitivity.
   1749..1814    +  CDS            3xFLAG: three tandem FLAG® epitope tags, followed by an enterokinase cleavage site
   1834..2422    +  misc_feature   WPRE: woodchuck hepatitis virus posttranscriptional regulatory element
   2454..2930    +  polyA_signal   hGH poly(A) signal: human growth hormone polyadenylation signal
   2970..3110    +  repeat_region  AAV2 ITR: inverted terminal repeat of adeno-associated virus serotype 2 inverted
   3115..3166    -  misc_feature   bom (fragment): basis of mobility region from pBR322
   3185..3640    +  rep_origin     f1 ori (sequence partly withheld): f1 bacteriophage origin of replication; arrow indicates direction of (+) strand synthesis
   3641..3690    -  misc_feature   bom (fragment): basis of mobility region from pBR322
   3792..3827    -  CDS            rop (fragment): Rop protein, which maintains plasmids at low copy number; rop
   3922..4026    +  promoter       AmpR promoter: bla
   4027..4887    +  CDS            AmpR: β-lactamase; bla; confers resistance to ampicillin, carbenicillin, and related antibiotics
   5058..5646    +  rep_origin     ori: high-copy-number ColE1/pMB1/pBR322/pUC origin of replication
>Addgene plasmid #120395 | pAAV-U6-Scrambled-hSyn::mCherry.3xFLAG-WPRE | addgene full sequence | sequence record 235544 | Addgene NGS Result
CCTGCAGGCAGCTGCGCGCTCGCTCGCTCACTGAGGCCGCCCGGGCGTCGGGCGACCTTTGGTCGCCCGG
CCTCAGTGAGCGAGCGAGCGCGCAGAGAGGGAGTGGCCAACTCCATCACTAGGGGTTCCTGCGGCCGCAC
GCGTTCGAAATCCGACGCCGCCATCTCTAGGCCCGCGCCGGCCCCCTCGCACAGACTTGTGGGAGAAGCT
CGGCTACTCCCCTGCCCCGGTTAATTTGCATATAATATTTCCTAGTAACTATAGAGGCTTAATGTGCGAT
AAAAGACAGATAATCTGTTCTTTTTAATACTAGCTACATTTTACATGATAGGCTTGGATTTCTATAAGAG
ATACAAATACTAAATTATTATTTTAAAAAACAGCACAAAAGGAAACTCACCCTAACTGTAAAGTAATTGT
GTGTTTTGAGACTATAAATATCCCTTGGAGAAAAGCCTTGTTTGGCATTTGTACTGACATCTTTCAAGAG
AAGATGTCAGTACAAATGCTTTTTCGCGTGTGTCTAGACTGCAGAGGGCCCTGCGTATGAGTGCAAGTGG
GTTTTAGGACCAGGATGAGGCGGGGTGGGGGTGCCTACCTGACGACCGACCCCGACCCACTGGACAAGCA
CCCAACCCCCATTCCCCAAATTGCGCATCCCCTATCAGAGAGGGGGAGGGGAAACAGGATGCGGCGAGGC
GCGTGCGCACTGCCAGCTTCAGCACCGCGGACAGTGCCTTCGCCCCCGCCTGGCGGCGCGCGCCACCGCC
GCCTCAGCACTGAAGGCGCGCTGACGTCACTCGCCGGTCCCCCGCAAACTCCCCTTCCCGGCCACCTTGG
TCGCGTCCGCGCCGCCGCCGGCCCAGCCGGACCGCACCACGCGAGGCGCGAGATAGGGGGGCACGGGCGC
GACCATCTGCGCTGCGGCGCCGGCGACTCAGCGCTGCCTCAGTCTGCGGTGGGCAGCGGAGGAGTCGTGT
CGTGCCTGAGAGCGCAGTCGAGAAGGTACCGGATCCTCTAGAGTCGACGCCACCATGGTGAGCAAGGGCG
AGGAGGATAACATGGCCATCATCAAGGAGTTCATGCGCTTCAAGGTGCACATGGAGGGCTCCGTGAACGG
CCACGAGTTCGAGATCGAGGGCGAGGGCGAGGGCCGCCCCTACGAGGGCACCCAGACCGCCAAGCTGAAG
GTGACCAAGGGTGGCCCCCTGCCCTTCGCCTGGGACATCCTGTCCCCTCAGTTCATGTACGGCTCCAAGG
CCTACGTGAAGCACCCCGCCGACATCCCCGACTACTTGAAGCTGTCCTTCCCCGAGGGCTTCAAGTGGGA
GCGCGTGATGAACTTCGAGGACGGCGGCGTGGTGACCGTGACCCAGGACTCCTCCCTGCAGGACGGCGAG
TTCATCTACAAGGTGAAGCTGCGCGGCACCAACTTCCCCTCCGACGGCCCCGTAATGCAGAAGAAGACCA
TGGGCTGGGAGGCCTCCTCCGAGCGGATGTACCCCGAGGACGGCGCCCTGAAGGGCGAGATCAAGCAGAG
GCTGAAGCTGAAGGACGGCGGCCACTACGACGCTGAGGTCAAGACCACCTACAAGGCCAAGAAGCCCGTG
CAGCTGCCCGGCGCCTACAACGTCAACATCAAGTTGGACATCACCTCCCACAACGAGGACTACACCATCG
TGGAACAGTACGAACGCGCCGAGGGCCGCCACTCCACCGGCGGCATGGACGAGCTGTACAAGGAATTCGA
CTACAAAGACCATGACGGTGATTATAAAGATCATGATATTGATTACAAGGATGACGATGACAAGCTAGCA
TAAGCTTATCGATAATCAACCTCTGGATTACAAAATTTGTGAAAGATTGACTGGTATTCTTAACTATGTT
GCTCCTTTTACGCTATGTGGATACGCTGCTTTAATGCCTTTGTATCATGCTATTGCTTCCCGTATGGCTT
TCATTTTCTCCTCCTTGTATAAATCCTGGTTGCTGTCTCTTTATGAGGAGTTGTGGCCCGTTGTCAGGCA
ACGTGGCGTGGTGTGCACTGTGTTTGCTGACGCAACCCCCACTGGTTGGGGCATTGCCACCACCTGTCAG
CTCCTTTCCGGGACTTTCGCTTTCCCCCTCCCTATTGCCACGGCGGAACTCATCGCCGCCTGCCTTGCCC
GCTGCTGGACAGGGGCTCGGCTGTTGGGCACTGACAATTCCGTGGTGTTGTCGGGGAAATCATCGTCCTT
TCCTTGGCTGCTCGCCTATGTTGCCACCTGGATTCTGCGCGGGACGTCCTTCTGCTACGTCCCTTCGGCC
CTCAATCCAGCGGACCTTCCTTCCCGCGGCCTGCTGCCGGCTCTGCGGCCTCTTCCGCGTCTTCGCCTTC
GCCCTCAGACGAGTCGGATCTCCCTTTGGGCCGCCTCCCCGCATCGATACCGAGCGCTGCTCGAGAGATC
TACGGGTGGCATCCCTGTGACCCCTCCCCAGTGCCTCTCCTGGCCCTGGAAGTTGCCACTCCAGTGCCCA
CCAGCCTTGTCCTAATAAAATTAAGTTGCATCATTTTGTCTGACTAGGTGTCCTTCTATAATATTATGGG
GTGGAGGGGGGTGGTATGGAGCAAGGGGCAAGTTGGGAAGACAACCTGTAGGGCCTGCGGGGTCTATTGG
GAACCAAGCTGGAGTGCAGTGGCACAATCTTGGCTCACTGCAATCTCCGCCTCCTGGGTTCAAGCGATTC
TCCTGCCTCAGCCTCCCGAGTTGTTGGGATTCCAGGCATGCATGACCAGGCTCAGCTAATTTTTGTTTTT
TTGGTAGAGACGGGGTTTCACCATATTGGCCAGGCTGGTCTCCAACTCCTAATCTCAGGTGATCTACCCA
CCTTGGCCTCCCAAATTGCTGGGATTACAGGCGTGAACCACTGCTCCCTTCCCTGTCCTTCTGATTTTGT
AGGTAACCACGTGCGGACCGAGCGGCCGCAGGAACCCCTAGTGATGGAGTTGGCCACTCCCTCTCTGCGC
GCTCGCTCGCTCACTGAGGCCGGGCGACCAAAGGTCGCCCGACGCCCGGGCTTTGCCCGGGCGGCCTCAG
TGAGCGAGCGAGCGCGCAGCTGCCTGCAGGGGCGCCTGATGCGGTATTTTCTCCTTACGCATCTGTGCGG
TATTTCACACCGCATA
[95 nt withheld, positions 3167-3261]
T
[46 nt withheld, positions 3263-3308]
C
[141 nt withheld, positions 3310-3450]
CCTTTGACGTTGGAGTCCACGTTCTTT
[37 nt withheld, positions 3478-3514]
ACTCTATCTCGGGCTATTCTTTTGATTTATAAGGGATTTTGCCGATTTCGGTCTATTGGTTAAAAAATGA
GCTGATTTAACAAAAATTTAACGCGAATTTTAACAAAATATTAACGTTTACAATTTTATGGTGCACTCTC
AGTACAATCTGCTCTGATGCCGCATAGTTAAGCCAGCCCCGACACCCGCCAACACCCGCTGACGCGCCCT
GACGGGCTTGTCTGCTCCCGGCATCCGCTTACAGACAAGCTGTGACCGTCTCCGGGAGCTGCATGTGTCA
GAGGTTTTCACCGTCATCACCGAAACGCGCGAGACGAAAGGGCCTCGTGATACGCCTATTTTTATAGGTT
AATGTCATGATAATAATGGTTTCTTAGACGTCAGGTGGCACTTTTCGGGGAAATGTGCGCGGAACCCCTA
TTTGTTTATTTTTCTAAATACATTCAAATATGTATCCGCTCATGAGACAATAACCCTGATAAATGCTTCA
ATAATATTGAAAAAGGAAGAGTATGAGTATTCAACATTTCCGTGTCGCCCTTATTCCCTTTTTTGCGGCA
TTTTGCCTTCCTGTTTTTGCTCACCCAGAAACGCTGGTGAAAGTAAAAGATGCTGAAGATCAGTTGGGTG
CACGAGTGGGTTACATCGAACTGGATCTCAACAGCGGTAAGATCCTTGAGAGTTTTCGCCCCGAAGAACG
TTTTCCAATGATGAGCACTTTTAAAGTTCTGCTATGTGGCGCGGTATTATCCCGTATTGACGCCGGGCAA
GAGCAACTCGGTCGCCGCATACACTATTCTCAGAATGACTTGGTTGAGTACTCACCAGTCACAGAAAAGC
ATCTTACGGATGGCATGACAGTAAGAGAATTATGCAGTGCTGCCATAACCATGAGTGATAACACTGCGGC
CAACTTACTTCTGACAACGATCGGAGGACCGAAGGAGCTAACCGCTTTTTTGCACAACATGGGGGATCAT
GTAACTCGCCTTGATCGTTGGGAACCGGAGCTGAATGAAGCCATACCAAACGACGAGCGTGACACCACGA
TGCCTGTAGCAATGGCAACAACGTTGCGCAAACTATTAACTGGCGAACTACTTACTCTAGCTTCCCGGCA
ACAATTAATAGACTGGATGGAGGCGGATAAAGTTGCAGGACCACTTCTGCGCTCGGCCCTTCCGGCTGGC
TGGTTTATTGCTGATAAATCTGGAGCCGGTGAGCGTGGGTCTCGCGGTATCATTGCAGCACTGGGGCCAG
ATGGTAAGCCCTCCCGTATCGTAGTTATCTACACGACGGGGAGTCAGGCAACTATGGATGAACGAAATAG
ACAGATCGCTGAGATAGGTGCCTCACTGATTAAGCATTGGTAACTGTCAGACCAAGTTTACTCATATATA
CTTTAGATTGATTTAAAACTTCATTTTTAATTTAAAAGGATCTAGGTGAAGATCCTTTTTGATAATCTCA
TGACCAAAATCCCTTAACGTGAGTTTTCGTTCCACTGAGCGTCAGACCCCGTAGAAAAGATCAAAGGATC
TTCTTGAGATCCTTTTTTTCTGCGCGTAATCTGCTGCTTGCAAACAAAAAAACCACCGCTACCAGCGGTG
GTTTGTTTGCCGGATCAAGAGCTACCAACTCTTTTTCCGAAGGTAACTGGCTTCAGCAGAGCGCAGATAC
CAAATACTGTTCTTCTAGTGTAGCCGTAGTTAGGCCACCACTTCAAGAACTCTGTAGCACCGCCTACATA
CCTCGCTCTGCTAATCCTGTTACCAGTGGCTGCTGCCAGTGGCGATAAGTCGTGTCTTACCGGGTTGGAC
TCAAGACGATAGTTACCGGATAAGGCGCAGCGGTCGGGCTGAACGGGGGGTTCGTGCACACAGCCCAGCT
TGGAGCGAACGACCTACACCGAACTGAGATACCTACAGCGTGAGCTATGAGAAAGCGCCACGCTTCCCGA
AGGGAGAAAGGCGGACAGGTATCCGGTAAGCGGCAGGGTCGGAACAGGAGAGCGCACGAGGGAGCTTCCA
GGGGGAAACGCCTGGTATCTTTATAGTCCTGTCGGGTTTCGCCACCTCTGACTTGAGCGTCGATTTTTGT
GATGCTCGTCAGGGGGGCGGAGCCTATGGAAAAACGCCAGCAACGCGGCCTTTTTACGGTTCCTGGCCTT
TTGCTGGCCTTTTGCTCACATGT
